>Addgene plasmid #124070 | pLenti6.3_HES2 | addgene full sequence | sequence record 244596 | Addgene NGS Result
AATGTAGTCTTATGCAATACTCTTGTAGTCTTGCAACATGGTAACGATGAGTTAGCAACATGCCTTACAA
GGAGAGAAAAAGCACCGTGCATGCCGATTGGTGGAAGTAAGGTGGTACGATCGTGCCTTATTAGGAAGGC
AACAGACGGGTCTGACATGGATTGGACGAACCACTGAATTGCCGCATTGCAGAGATATTGTATTTAAGTG
CCTAGCTCGATACATAAACGGGTCTCTCTGGTTAGACCAGATCTGAGCCTGGGAGCTCTCTGGCTAACTA
GGGAACCCACTGCTTAAGCCTCAATAAAGCTTGCCTTGAGTGCTTCAAGTAGTGTGTGCCCGTCTGTTGT
GTGACTCTGGTAACTAGAGATCCCTCAGACCCTTTTAGTCAGTGTGGAAAATCTCTAGCAGTGGCGCCCG
AACAGGGACTTGAAAGCGAAAGGGAAACCAGAGGAGCTCTCTCGACGCAGGACTCGGCTTGCTGAAGCGC
GCACGGCAAGAGGCGAGGGGCGGCGACTGGTGAGTACGCCAAAAATTTTGACTAGCGGAGGCTAGAAGGA
GAGAGATGGGTGCGAGAGCGTCAGTATTAAGCGGGGGAGAATTAGATCGCGATGGGAAAAAATTCGGTTA
AGGCCAGGGGGAAAGAAAAAATATAAATTAAAACATATAGTATGGGCAAGCAGGGAGCTAGAACGATTCG
CAGTTAATCCTGGCCTGTTAGAAACATCAGAAGGCTGTAGACAAATACTGGGACAGCTACAACCATCCCT
TCAGACAGGATCAGAAGAACTTAGATCATTATATAATACAGTAGCAACCCTCTATTGTGTGCATCAAAGG
ATAGAGATAAAAGACACCAAGGAAGCTTTAGACAAGATAGAGGAAGAGCAAAACAAAAGTAAGACCACCG
CACAGCAAGCGGCCGCTGATCTTCAGACCTGGAGGAGGAGATATGAGGGACAATTGGAGAAGTGAATTAT
ATAAATATAAAGTAGTAAAAATTGAACCATTAGGAGTAGCACCCACCAAGGCAAAGAGAAGAGTGGTGCA
GAGAGAAAAAAGAGCAGTGGGAATAGGAGCTTTGTTCCTTGGGTTCTTGGGAGCAGCAGGAAGCACTATG
GGCGCAGCGTCAATGACGCTGACGGTACAGGCCAGACAATTATTGTCTGGTATAGTGCAGCAGCAGAACA
ATTTGCTGAGGGCTATTGAGGCGCAACAGCATCTGTTGCAACTCACAGTCTGGGGCATCAAGCAGCTCCA
GGCAAGAATCCTGGCTGTGGAAAGATACCTAAAGGATCAACAGCTCCTGGGGATTTGGGGTTGCTCTGGA
AAACTCATTTGCACCACTGCTGTGCCTTGGAATGCTAGTTGGAGTAATAAATCTCTGGAACAGATTTGGA
ATCACACGACCTGGATGGAGTGGGACAGAGAAATTAACAATTACACAAGCTTAATACACTCCTTAATTGA
AGAATCGCAAAACCAGCAAGAAAAGAATGAACAAGAATTATTGGAATTAGATAAATGGGCAAGTTTGTGG
AATTGGTTTAACATAACAAATTGGCTGTGGTATATAAAATTATTCATAATGATAGTAGGAGGCTTGGTAG
GTTTAAGAATAGTTTTTGCTGTACTTTCTATAGTGAATAGAGTTAGGCAGGGATATTCACCATTATCGTT
TCAGACCCACCTCCCAACCCCGAGGGGACCCGACAGGCCCGAAGGAATAGAAGAAGAAGGTGGAGAGAGA
GACAGAGACAGATCCATTCGATTAGTGAACGGATCTCGACGGTATCGGTTAACTTTTAAAAGAAAAGGGG
GGATTGGGGGGTACAGTGCAGGGGAAAGAATAGTAGACATAATAGCAACAGACATACAAACTAAAGAATT
ACAAAAACAAATTACAAAAATTCAAAATTTTATCGATAAGCTTGGGAGTTCCGCGTTACATAACTTACGG
TAAATGGCCCGCCTGGCTGACCGCCCAACGACCCCCGCCCATTGACGTCAATAATGACGTATGTTCCCAT
AGTAACGCCAATAGGGACTTTCCATTGACGTCAATGGGTGGAGTATTTACGGTAAACTGCCCACTTGGCA
GTACATCAAGTGTATCATATGCCAAGTACGCCCCCTATTGACGTCAATGACGGTAAATGGCCCGCCTGGC
ATTATGCCCAGTACATGACCTTATGGGACTTTCCTACTTGGCAGTACATCTACGTATTAGTCATCGCTAT
TACCATGGTGATGCGGTTTTGGCAGTACATCAATGGGCGTGGATAGCGGTTTGACTCACGGGGATTTCCA
AGTCTCCACCCCATTGACGTCAATGGGAGTTTGTTTTGGCACCAAAATCAACGGGACTTTCCAAAATGTC
GTAACAACTCCGCCCCATTGACGCAAATGGGCGGTAGGCGTGTACGGTGGGAGGTCTATATAAGCAGAGC
TCGTTTAGTGAACCGTCAGATCGCCTGGAGACGCCATCCACGCTGTTTTGACCTCCATAGAAGACACCGA
CTCTAGAGGATCCACTAGTCCAGTGTGGTGGAATTCTGCAGATATCAACAAGTTTGTACAAAAAAGCAGG
CTCCGAATTCGCCCTTGCCACCATGGGGCTGCCTCGCCGGGCAGGGGACGCGGCGGAGCTGCGCAAGAGC
CTGAAGCCGCTGCTGGAGAAGCGCCGGCGCGCGCGCATCAACCAGAGCCTGAGCCAGCTTAAGGGGCTCA
TCCTGCCGCTGCTGGGCCGGGAGAACTCCAACTGCTCGAAGCTAGAGAAGGCAGACGTCCTGGAAATGAC
CGTGCGCTTCCTGCAGGAGCTGCCTGCGTCCTCATGGCCCACGGCAGCGCCCCTGCCTTGCGACAGCTAC
CGCGAGGGCTACAGCGCCTGTGTGGCGCGCCTGGCCCGCGTGCTGCCCGCCTGCCGTGTCCTGGAGCCCG
CCGTGAGCGCGCGCCTGCTGGAGCACCTGTGGCGGAGAGCGGCCAGCGCCACCCTGGACGGCGGGCGCGC
TGGGGATTCCAGTGGCCCGTCTGCCCCCGCCCCAGCGCCCGCGTCTGCCCCAGAGCCCGCATCCGCTCCG
GTGCCCTCGCCGCCCTCGCCTCCCTGCGGCCCTGGCCTCTGGCGGCCGTGGTAGAAGGGCGAATTCGACC
CAGCTTTCTTGTACAAAGTGGTTGATATCCAGCACAGTGGCGGCCGCTCGAGTCTAGAGGGCCCGCGGTT
CGAAGGTAAGCCTATCCCTAACCCTCTCCTCGGTCTCGATTCTACGCGTACCGGTTAGTAATGATCGACA
ATCAACCTCTGGATTACAAAATTTGTGAAAGATTGACTGGTATTCTTAACTATGTTGCTCCTTTTACGCT
ATGTGGATACGCTGCTTTAATGCCTTTGTATCATGCTATTGCTTCCCGTATGGCTTTCATTTTCTCCTCC
TTGTATAAATCCTGGTTGCTGTCTCTTTATGAGGAGTTGTGGCCCGTTGTCAGGCAACGTGGCGTGGTGT
GCACTGTGTTTGCTGACGCAACCCCCACTGGTTGGGGCATTGCCACCACCTGTCAGCTCCTTTCCGGGAC
TTTCGCTTTCCCCCTCCCTATTGCCACGGCGGAACTCATCGCCGCCTGCCTTGCCCGCTGCTGGACAGGG
GCTCGGCTGTTGGGCACTGACAATTCCGTGGTGTTGTCGGGGAAGCTGACGTCCTTTCCATGGCTGCTCG
CCTGTGTTGCCACCTGGATTCTGCGCGGGACGTCCTTCTGCTACGTCCCTTCGGCCCTCAATCCAGCGGA
CCTTCCTTCCCGCGGCCTGCTGCCGGCTCTGCGGCCTCTTCCGCGTCTTCGCCTTCGCCCTCAGACGAGT
CGGATCTCCCTTTGGGCCGCCTCCCCGCCTGGCGATGGTACCGGTGTGGAAAGTCCCCAGGCTCCCCAGC
AGGCAGAAGTATGCAAAGCATGCATCTCAATTAGTCAGCAACCAGGTGTGGAAAGTCCCCAGGCTCCCCA
GCAGGCAGAAGTATGCAAAGCATGCATCTCAATTAGTCAGCAACCATAGTCCCGCCCCTAACTCCGCCCA
TCCCGCCCCTAACTCCGCCCAGTTCCGCCCATTCTCCGCCCCATGGCTGACTAATTTTTTTTATTTATGC
AGAGGCCGAGGCCGCCTCTGCCTCTGAGCTATTCCAGAAGTAGTGAGGAGGCTTTTTTGGAGGCCTAGGC
TTTTGCAAAAAGCTCCCGGGAGCTTGTATATCCATTTTCGGATCTGATCAGCACGTGTTGACAATTAATC
ATCGGCATAGTATATCGGCATAGTATAATACGACAAGGTGAGGAACTAAACCATGGCCAAGCCTTTGTCT
CAAGAAGAATCCACCCTCATTGAAAGAGCAACGGCTACAATCAACAGCATCCCCATCTCTGAAGACTACA
GCGTCGCCAGCGCAGCTCTCTCTAGCGACGGCCGCATCTTCACTGGTGTCAATGTATATCATTTTACTGG
GGGACCTTGTGCAGAACTCGTGGTGCTGGGCACTGCTGCTGCTGCGGCAGCTGGCAACCTGACTTGTATC
GTCGCGATCGGAAATGAGAACAGGGGCATCTTGAGCCCCTGCGGACGGTGCCGACAGGTGCTTCTCGATC
TGCATCCTGGGATCAAAGCCATAGTGAAGGACAGTGATGGACAGCCGACGGCAGTTGGGATTCGTGAATT
GCTGCCCTCTGGTTATGTGTGGGAGGGCTAAGCACAATTCGAGCTCGGTACCTTTAAGACCAATGACTTA
CAAGGCAGCTGTAGATCTTAGCCACTTTTTAAAAGAAAAGGGGGGACTGGAAGGGCTAATTCACTCCCAA
CGAAGACAAGATCTGCTTTTTGCTTGTACTGGGTCTCTCTGGTTAGACCAGATCTGAGCCTGGGAGCTCT
CTGGCTAACTAGGGAACCCACTGCTTAAGCCTCAATAAAGCTTGCCTTGAGTGCTTCAAGTAGTGTGTGC
CCGTCTGTTGTGTGACTCTGGTAACTAGAGATCCCTCAGACCCTTTTAGTCAGTGTGGAAAATCTCTAGC
AGTAGTAGTTCATGTCATCTTATTATTCAGTATTTATAACTTGCAAAGAAATGAATATCAGAGAGTGAGA
GGAACTTGTTTATTGCAGCTTATAATGGTTACAAATAAAGCAATAGCATCACAAATTTCACAAATAAAGC
ATTTTTTTCACTGCATTCTAGTTGTGGTTTGTCCAAACTCATCAATGTATCTTATCATGTCTGGCTCTAG
CTATCCCGCCCCTAACTCCGCCCATCCCGCCCCTAACTCCGCCCAGTTCCGCCCATTCTCCGCCCCATGG
CTGACTAATTTTTTTTATTTATGCAGAGGCCGAGGCCGCCTCGGCCTCTGAGCTATTCCAGAAGTAGTGA
GGAGGCTTTTTTGGAGGCCTAGGGACGTACCCAATTCGCCCTATAGTGAGTCGTATTACGCGCGCTCACT
GGCCGTCGTTTTACAACGTCGTGACTGGGAAAACCCTGGCGTTACCCAACTTAATCGCCTTGCAGCACAT
CCCCCTTTCGCCAGCTGGCGTAATAGCGAAGAGGCCCGCACCGATCGCCCTTCCCAACAGTTGCGCAGCC
TGAATGGCGAATGGG
[124 nt withheld, positions 5616-5739]
C
[91 nt withheld, positions 5741-5831]
A
[49 nt withheld, positions 5833-5881]
CCTTTGACGTTGGAGTCCACGTTCTTT
[37 nt withheld, positions 5909-5945]
ACCCTATCTCGGTCTATTCTTTTGATTTATAAGGGATTTTGCCGATTTCGGCCTATTGGTTAAAAAATGA
GCTGATTTAACAAAAATTTAACGCGAATTTTAACAAAATATTAACGCTTACAATTTAGGTGGCACTTTTC
GGGGAAATGTGCGCGGAACCCCTATTTGTTTATTTTTCTAAATACATTCAAATATGTATCCGCTCATGAG
ACAATAACCCTGATAAATGCTTCAATAATATTGAAAAAGGAAGAGTATGAGTATTCAACATTTCCGTGTC
GCCCTTATTCCCTTTTTTGCGGCATTTTGCCTTCCTGTTTTTGCTCACCCAGAAACGCTGGTGAAAGTAA
AAGATGCTGAAGATCAGTTGGGTGCACGAGTGGGTTACATCGAACTGGATCTCAACAGCGGTAAGATCCT
TGAGAGTTTTCGCCCCGAAGAACGTTTTCCAATGATGAGCACTTTTAAAGTTCTGCTATGTGGCGCGGTA
TTATCCCGTATTGACGCCGGGCAAGAGCAACTCGGTCGCCGCATACACTATTCTCAGAATGACTTGGTTG
AGTACTCACCAGTCACAGAAAAGCATCTTACGGATGGCATGACAGTAAGAGAATTATGCAGTGCTGCCAT
AACCATGAGTGATAACACTGCGGCCAACTTACTTCTGACAACGATCGGAGGACCGAAGGAGCTAACCGCT
TTTTTGCACAACATGGGGGATCATGTAACTCGCCTTGATCGTTGGGAACCGGAGCTGAATGAAGCCATAC
CAAACGACGAGCGTGACACCACGATGCCTGTAGCAATGGCAACAACGTTGCGCAAACTATTAACTGGCGA
ACTACTTACTCTAGCTTCCCGGCAACAATTAATAGACTGGATGGAGGCGGATAAAGTTGCAGGACCACTT
CTGCGCTCGGCCCTTCCGGCTGGCTGGTTTATTGCTGATAAATCTGGAGCCGGTGAGCGTGGGTCTCGCG
GTATCATTGCAGCACTGGGGCCAGATGGTAAGCCCTCCCGTATCGTAGTTATCTACACGACGGGGAGTCA
GGCAACTATGGATGAACGAAATAGACAGATCGCTGAGATAGGTGCCTCACTGATTAAGCATTGGTAACTG
TCAGACCAAGTTTACTCATATATACTTTAGATTGATTTAAAACTTCATTTTTAATTTAAAAGGATCTAGG
TGAAGATCCTTTTTGATAATCTCATGACCAAAATCCCTTAACGTGAGTTTTCGTTCCACTGAGCGTCAGA
CCCCGTAGAAAAGATCAAAGGATCTTCTTGAGATCCTTTTTTTCTGCGCGTAATCTGCTGCTTGCAAACA
AAAAAACCACCGCTACCAGCGGTGGTTTGTTTGCCGGATCAAGAGCTACCAACTCTTTTTCCGAAGGTAA
CTGGCTTCAGCAGAGCGCAGATACCAAATACTGTTCTTCTAGTGTAGCCGTAGTTAGGCCACCACTTCAA
GAACTCTGTAGCACCGCCTACATACCTCGCTCTGCTAATCCTGTTACCAGTGGCTGCTGCCAGTGGCGAT
AAGTCGTGTCTTACCGGGTTGGACTCAAGACGATAGTTACCGGATAAGGCGCAGCGGTCGGGCTGAACGG
GGGGTTCGTGCACACAGCCCAGCTTGGAGCGAACGACCTACACCGAACTGAGATACCTACAGCGTGAGCT
ATGAGAAAGCGCCACGCTTCCCGAAGGGAGAAAGGCGGACAGGTATCCGGTAAGCGGCAGGGTCGGAACA
GGAGAGCGCACGAGGGAGCTTCCAGGGGGAAACGCCTGGTATCTTTATAGTCCTGTCGGGTTTCGCCACC
TCTGACTTGAGCGTCGATTTTTGTGATGCTCGTCAGGGGGGCGGAGCCTATGGAAAAACGCCAGCAACGC
GGCCTTTTTACGGTTCCTGGCCTTTTGCTGGCCTTTTGCTCACATGTTCTTTCCTGCGTTATCCCCTGAT
TCTGTGGATAACCGTATTACCGCCTTTGAGTGAGCTGATACCGCTCGCCGCAGCCGAACGACCGAGCGCA
GCGAGTCAGTGAGCGAGGAAGCGGAAGAGCGCCCAATACGCAAACCGCCTCTCCCCGCGCGTTGGCCGAT
TCATTAATGCAGCTGGCACGACAGGTTTCCCGACTGGAAAGCGGGCAGTGAGCGCAACGCAATTAATGTG
AGTTAGCTCACTCATTAGGCACCCCAGGCTTTACACTTTATGCTTCCGGCTCGTATGTTGTGTGGAATTG
TGAGCGGATAACAATTTCACACAGGAAACAGCTATGACCATGATTACGCCAAGCGCGCAATTAACCCTCA
CTAAAGGGAACAAAAGCTGGAGCTGCAAGCTT
Features (pLannotate 1.2.2; 32 found; start..end, strand, type, name):
      3..229     +  promoter       RSV promoter: Rous sarcoma virus enhancer/promoter
    230..410     +  LTR            5' LTR (truncated): truncated 5' long terminal repeat (LTR) from HIV-1
    457..582     +  misc_feature   HIV-1 Ψ: packaging signal of human immunodeficiency virus type 1
    566..929     +  CDS            HIV-1 gag (fragment): gag protein from human immunodeficiency virus 1; gag
   1075..1308    +  misc_feature   RRE: The Rev response element (RRE) of HIV-1 allows for Rev-dependent mRNA export from the nucleus to the cytoplasm.
   1685..1785    +  CDS            Rev (fragment): human immunodeficiency virus 1 (HIV-1) Rev protein; rev; enhances nuclear export of unspliced and incompletely spliced viral mRNAs
   1804..1921    +  misc_feature   cPPT/CTS: central polypurine tract and central termination sequence of HIV-1
   1944..2247    +  enhancer       CMV enhancer: human cytomegalovirus immediate early enhancer
   2248..2451    +  promoter       CMV promoter: human cytomegalovirus (CMV) immediate early promoter
   2568..2592    +  protein_bind   attB1: mutant version of attB; recombination site for the Gateway® BP reaction BP Clonase™
   2613..3131    +  CDS            HES2: HES2_HUMAN - Also known as BHLHB40. Experimental evidence at transcript level: Swiss-Prot protein existence level 2. Transcriptional repressor of genes that require a bHLH protein for their transcription. From Homo sapiens (Human).
   3148..3172    -  protein_bind   attB2: mutant version of attB; recombination site for the Gateway® BP reaction BP Clonase™
   3225..3266    +  CDS            V5 tag: epitope tag from simian virus 5
   3290..3878    +  misc_feature   WPRE: woodchuck hepatitis virus posttranscriptional regulatory element
   3893..4209    +  promoter       SV40 promoter: SV40 enhancer and early promoter
   4257..4304    +  promoter       EM7 promoter: synthetic bacterial promoter&nbsp
   4323..4721    +  CDS            BSD: blasticidin S deaminase; Aspergillus terreus BSD; confers resistance to blasticidin
   4738..4806    +  CDS            nef (fragment): NEF_HV1Z2 - Experimental evidence at protein level: Swiss-Prot protein existence level 1. Extracellular Nef protein targets CD4(+) T-lymphocytes for apoptosis by interacting with CXCR4 surface receptors. From Human immunodeficiency virus type 1 group M subtype D (isolate Z2/CDC-Z34) (HIV-1).
   4808..5041    +  LTR            3' LTR (ΔU3): self-inactivating 3' long terminal repeat (LTR) from HIV-1
   5113..5234    +  polyA_signal   SV40 poly(A) signal: SV40 polyadenylation signal
   5274..5409    +  rep_origin     SV40 ori: SV40 origin of replication
   5430..5448    -  promoter       T7 promoter: promoter for bacteriophage T7 RNA polymerase
   5456..5611    +  CDS            lacZα (fragment): LacZα fragment of β-galactosidase; lacZ fragment
   5616..6044    +  rep_origin     f1 ori (sequence partly withheld): f1 bacteriophage origin of replication; arrow indicates direction of (+) strand synthesis
   6097..6201    +  promoter       AmpR promoter: bla
   6202..7062    +  CDS            AmpR: β-lactamase; bla; confers resistance to ampicillin, carbenicillin, and related antibiotics
   7233..7821    +  rep_origin     ori: high-copy-number ColE1/pMB1/pBR322/pUC origin of replication
   8004..8096    +  CDS            lacI (fragment): lac repressor; lacI; The lac repressor binds to the lac operator to inhibit transcription in E. coli. This inhibition can be relieved by adding lactose or isopropyl-β-D-thiogalactopyranoside (IPTG).
   8109..8130    +  protein_bind   CAP binding site: CAP binding activates transcription in the presence of cAMP. E. coli catabolite activator protein
   8145..8175    +  promoter       lac promoter: promoter for the E. coli lac operon
   8183..8199    +  protein_bind   lac operator: The lac repressor binds to the lac operator to inhibit transcription in E. coli. This inhibition can be relieved by adding lactose or isopropyl-β-D-thiogalactopyranoside (IPTG). lac repressor encoded by lacI
   8244..8262    +  promoter       T3 promoter: promoter for bacteriophage T3 RNA polymerase
