[The description below was written by a language model from this plasmid's Addgene catalogue record and pLannotate feature annotations shown in this document.]
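Description:
pLenti6.3_HES2 is a lentiviral expression plasmid built on the commercial pLenti6.3 backbone, carrying the human HES2 open reading frame (also called bHLHb40), a bHLH-family transcriptional repressor. It is propagated in E. coli through a high-copy ColE1/pUC-type origin with ampicillin selection (β-lactamase). An f1 origin and remnants of a lac/lacZα cloning region with T7 and T3 promoters are also present in the bacterial portion. The catalogue lists a total size of 8,214 bp, while the sequenced record behind the feature table is slightly longer at 8,287 nt.

The viral portion follows a self-inactivating HIV-1 design. An RSV promoter is fused to a truncated 5' LTR and drives genomic RNA production in packaging cells. It is followed by the Ψ packaging signal with a gag fragment, the RRE for Rev-dependent nuclear export, and the cPPT/CTS element, with a ΔU3 3' LTR closing the transfer region. Within it, the CMV enhancer/promoter drives HES2, which was introduced by Gateway recombination and is flanked by attB1 and attB2 sites. A V5 epitope tag lies downstream of attB2, but the insert retains its native stop codon, so the protein should be expressed untagged. A WPRE after the cassette enhances transcript stability and expression. A separate SV40 promoter, paired with the bacterial EM7 promoter, drives blasticidin S deaminase, which allows blasticidin selection of transduced mammalian cells. An SV40 poly(A) signal and SV40 origin sit beyond the 3' LTR.

The layout suits production of lentiviral particles for stable, constitutive overexpression of native HES2 in mammalian cells. The record does not describe a more specific application.
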