Addgene plasmid #124070: pLenti6.3_HES2
Purpose: HES2 with normal stop codon
Depositing lab: J. Chad Brenner. Depositing organization: University of Michigan.
Backbone
  Vector backbone: pLenti6.3
  Backbone manufacturer: Thermofisher
  Backbone size w/o insert (bp): 7692
  Total vector size (bp): 8214
  Vector type: Lentiviral
  Selectable markers: Blasticidin
Growth in bacteria
  Bacterial resistance: Ampicillin, 100 μg/mL
  Growth temperature: 37°C
  Growth strain: NEB Stable
  Copy number: Unknown
Gene/Insert
  Gene/Insert name: HES2
  Species: H. sapiens (human)
  Insert size (bp): 522
  Entrez Gene: HES2 (a.k.a. bHLHb40)
  Cloning method: Gateway Cloning
  Sequencing primers: 5′ CMV forward
Terms and licenses: Academic/Nonprofit Terms; Industry Terms: Not Available to Industry
How to cite: pLenti6.3_HES2 was a gift from J. Chad Brenner (Addgene plasmid # 124070 ; http://n2t.net/addgene:124070 ; RRID:Addgene_124070)
